Addgene plasmid #187721: pFastBac1-NEDD4L_W2-W3-W4-HECT (349)
Purpose: Express GST-tagged NEDD4L W2-W3-W4-HECT (349) in insect cells
Depositing lab: Sandra Gabelli. Depositing organization: Johns Hopkins University and School of Medicine. Publication: NEDD4L intramolecular interactions regulate its auto and substrate Na(V)1.5 ubiquitination. Wright KM, Nathan S, Jiang H, Xia W, Kim H, Chakouri N, Nwafor JN, Fossier L, Srinivasan L, Chen Z, Boronina T, Post J, Paul S, Cole RN, Ben-Johny M, Cole PA, Gabelli SB. J Biol Chem. 2024 Mar;300(3):105715. doi: 10.1016/j.jbc.2024.105715. Epub 2024 Feb 2. PubMed 38309503.
Backbone
  Vector backbone: pFastBac1
  Vector type: Insect Expression
Growth in bacteria
  Bacterial resistance: Ampicillin, 100 μg/mL
  Growth temperature: 37°C
  Growth strain: DH5alpha
  Copy number: Low Copy
Gene/Insert
  Gene/Insert name: NEDD4L residues 349-975 (alt name: Q96PU5)
  Species: H. sapiens (human)
  Insert size (bp): 1881
  Mutation: deletion of residues 1-348
  Entrez Gene: NEDD4L (a.k.a. NEDD4-2, NEDD4.2, PVNH7, RSP5, hNEDD4-2)
  Tag / fusion protein: GST-HRV 3C site (N terminal on insert)
  Cloning method: Restriction Enzyme; 5′ cloning site unknown (unknown if destroyed)
Terms and licenses: Academic/Nonprofit Terms; Industry Terms: Not Available to Industry
How to cite: pFastBac1-NEDD4L_W2-W3-W4-HECT (349) was a gift from Sandra Gabelli (Addgene plasmid # 187721 ; http://n2t.net/addgene:187721 ; RRID:Addgene_187721)
