[The description below was written by a language model from this plasmid's Addgene catalogue record and pLannotate feature annotations shown in this document.]
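Description:
pFastBac1-NEDD4L_W2-W3-W4-HECT (349) is a baculovirus donor (transfer) plasmid built on the pFastBac1 backbone for producing a truncated human NEDD4L protein in insect cells. In E. coli it is maintained through a ColE1/pUC-type origin and selected with ampicillin via the β-lactamase gene; an f1 phage origin is also present. The catalogue lists the plasmid as low copy, although the annotated origin is of the type usually described as high copy.

The expression cassette lies between the Tn7R and Tn7L ends of a mini-Tn7 element, together with a gentamicin acetyltransferase gene driven by the Pc integron promoter. This arrangement allows site-specific transposition of the whole segment into a baculovirus shuttle genome (bacmid) in a suitable E. coli host, with gentamicin resistance marking the transposed cassette; the resulting recombinant bacmid is then used to generate virus for infecting insect cells. Within the cassette, the strong, very late polyhedrin promoter from Autographa californica nucleopolyhedrovirus drives an open reading frame encoding Schistosoma japonicum glutathione S-transferase, followed, according to the record, by an HRV 3C protease cleavage site and NEDD4L residues 349–975, with an SV40 polyadenylation signal downstream.

The insert lacks residues 1–348 and, as the name indicates, retains WW domains 2 to 4 and the catalytic HECT domain of this E3 ubiquitin ligase. The GST tag permits glutathione affinity purification, and 3C cleavage can remove it. The associated publication concerns how NEDD4L intramolecular interactions regulate its autoubiquitination and its ubiquitination of the sodium channel NaV1.5, so this truncation probably serves as one of a series of domain-deletion proteins for such biochemical studies.
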