Features (pLannotate 1.2.2; 16 found; start..end, strand, type, name):
      2..456     +  rep_origin     f1 ori (sequence partly withheld): f1 bacteriophage origin of replication; arrow indicates direction of (+) strand synthesis
    482..586     +  promoter       AmpR promoter: bla
    587..1447    +  CDS            AmpR: β-lactamase; bla; confers resistance to ampicillin, carbenicillin, and related antibiotics
   1618..2206    +  rep_origin     ori: high-copy-number ColE1/pMB1/pBR322/pUC origin of replication
   2392..2443    -  misc_feature   bom (fragment): basis of mobility region from pBR322
   2511..2735    -  mobile_element Tn7R: mini-Tn7 element (right end of the Tn7 transposon) Tn7
   2802..3335    -  CDS            GmR: gentamycin acetyltransferase; aacC1; confers resistance to gentamycin
   3524..3552    -  promoter       Pc promoter: intI1 (promoter lies within the coding sequence); class 1 integron promoter
   3530..3877    -  CDS            YPR2_ECOLX (fragment): Protein predicted: Swiss-Prot protein existence level 4. From Escherichia coli.
   3904..3995    +  promoter       polyhedrin promoter: polh from Autographa californica; promoter for the baculovirus polyhedrin gene
   4065..4718    +  CDS            GST26_SCHJA: Experimental evidence at protein level: Swiss-Prot protein existence level 1. GST isoenzymes appear to play a central role in the parasite detoxification system. Other functions are also suspected including a role in increasing the solubility of haematin in the parasite gut. From Schistosoma japonicum (Blood fluke).
   4767..6650    +  CDS            NEDD4L (fragment): NED4L_HUMAN - Also known as KIAA0439, NEDL3. Experimental evidence at protein level: Swiss-Prot protein existence level 1. E3 ubiquitin-protein ligase which accepts ubiquitin from an E2 ubiquitin-conjugating enzyme in the form of a thioester and then directly transfers the ubiquitin to targeted substrates. Inhibits TGF- beta signaling by triggering SMAD2 and TGFBR1 ubiquitination and proteasome-dependent degradation. Promotes ubiquitination and internalization of various plasma membrane channels such as ENaC, SCN2A/Nav1.2, SCN3A/Nav1.3, SCN5A/Nav1.5, SCN9A/Nav1.7, SCN10A/Nav1.8, KCNA3/Kv1.3, K
   6725..6808    +  CDS            large T antigen (fragment): large T antigen from SV40 (simian virus 40)
   6831..6965    +  polyA_signal   SV40 poly(A) signal: SV40 polyadenylation signal
   6994..7159    -  mobile_element Tn7L: mini-Tn7 element (left end of the Tn7 transposon) Tn7
   7322..7338    +  CDS            lacZα (fragment): LacZα fragment of β-galactosidase; lacZ fragment
>Addgene plasmid #187721 | pFastBac1-NEDD4L_W2-W3-W4-HECT (349) | addgene full sequence | sequence record 372356 | Addgene NGS Result
G
[124 nt withheld, positions 2-125]
C
[91 nt withheld, positions 127-217]
A
[49 nt withheld, positions 219-267]
CCTTTGACGTTGGAGTCCACGTTCTT
[37 nt withheld, positions 294-330]
ACCCTATCTCGGTCTATTCTTTTGATTTATAAGGGATTTTGCCGATTTCGGCCTATTGGTTAAAAAATGA
GCTGATTTAACAAAAATTTAACGCGAATTTTAACAAAATATTAACGCTTACAATTTAGGTGGCACTTTTC
GGGGAAATGTGCGCGGAACCCCTATTTGTTTATTTTTCTAAATACATTCAAATATGTATCCGCTCATGAG
ACAATAACCCTGATAAATGCTTCAATAATATTGAAAAAGGAAGAGTATGAGTATTCAACATTTCCGTGTC
GCCCTTATTCCCTTTTTTGCGGCATTTTGCCTTCCTGTTTTTGCTCACCCAGAAACGCTGGTGAAAGTAA
AAGATGCTGAAGATCAGTTGGGTGCACGAGTGGGTTACATCGAACTGGATCTCAACAGCGGTAAGATCCT
TGAGAGTTTTCGCCCCGAAGAACGTTTTCCAATGATGAGCACTTTTAAAGTTCTGCTATGTGGCGCGGTA
TTATCCCGTATTGACGCCGGGCAAGAGCAACTCGGTCGCCGCATACACTATTCTCAGAATGACTTGGTTG
AGTACTCACCAGTCACAGAAAAGCATCTTACGGATGGCATGACAGTAAGAGAATTATGCAGTGCTGCCAT
AACCATGAGTGATAACACTGCGGCCAACTTACTTCTGACAACGATCGGAGGACCGAAGGAGCTAACCGCT
TTTTTGCACAACATGGGGGATCATGTAACTCGCCTTGATCGTTGGGAACCGGAGCTGAATGAAGCCATAC
CAAACGACGAGCGTGACACCACGATGCCTGTAGCAATGGCAACAACGTTGCGCAAACTATTAACTGGCGA
ACTACTTACTCTAGCTTCCCGGCAACAATTAATAGACTGGATGGAGGCGGATAAAGTTGCAGGACCACTT
CTGCGCTCGGCCCTTCCGGCTGGCTGGTTTATTGCTGATAAATCTGGAGCCGGTGAGCGTGGGTCTCGCG
GTATCATTGCAGCACTGGGGCCAGATGGTAAGCCCTCCCGTATCGTAGTTATCTACACGACGGGGAGTCA
GGCAACTATGGATGAACGAAATAGACAGATCGCTGAGATAGGTGCCTCACTGATTAAGCATTGGTAACTG
TCAGACCAAGTTTACTCATATATACTTTAGATTGATTTAAAACTTCATTTTTAATTTAAAAGGATCTAGG
TGAAGATCCTTTTTGATAATCTCATGACCAAAATCCCTTAACGTGAGTTTTCGTTCCACTGAGCGTCAGA
CCCCGTAGAAAAGATCAAAGGATCTTCTTGAGATCCTTTTTTTCTGCGCGTAATCTGCTGCTTGCAAACA
AAAAAACCACCGCTACCAGCGGTGGTTTGTTTGCCGGATCAAGAGCTACCAACTCTTTTTCCGAAGGTAA
CTGGCTTCAGCAGAGCGCAGATACCAAATACTGTTCTTCTAGTGTAGCCGTAGTTAGGCCACCACTTCAA
GAACTCTGTAGCACCGCCTACATACCTCGCTCTGCTAATCCTGTTACCAGTGGCTGCTGCCAGTGGCGAT
AAGTCGTGTCTTACCGGGTTGGACTCAAGACGATAGTTACCGGATAAGGCGCAGCGGTCGGGCTGAACGG
GGGGTTCGTGCACACAGCCCAGCTTGGAGCGAACGACCTACACCGAACTGAGATACCTACAGCGTGAGCT
ATGAGAAAGCGCCACGCTTCCCGAAGGGAGAAAGGCGGACAGGTATCCGGTAAGCGGCAGGGTCGGAACA
GGAGAGCGCACGAGGGAGCTTCCAGGGGGAAACGCCTGGTATCTTTATAGTCCTGTCGGGTTTCGCCACC
TCTGACTTGAGCGTCGATTTTTGTGATGCTCGTCAGGGGGGCGGAGCCTATGGAAAAACGCCAGCAACGC
GGCCTTTTTACGGTTCCTGGCCTTTTGCTGGCCTTTTGCTCACATGTTCTTTCCTGCGTTATCCCCTGAT
TCTGTGGATAACCGTATTACCGCCTTTGAGTGAGCTGATACCGCTCGCCGCAGCCGAACGACCGAGCGCA
GCGAGTCAGTGAGCGAGGAAGCGGAAGAGCGCCTGATGCGGTATTTTCTCCTTACGCATCTGTGCGGTAT
TTCACACCGCATAGACCAGCCGCGTAACCTGGCAAAATCGGTTACGGTTGAGTAATAAATGGATGCCCTG
CGTAAGCGGGTGTGGGCGGACAATAAAGTCTTAAACTGAACAAAATAGATCTAAACTATGACAATAAAGT
CTTAAACTAGACAGAATAGTTGTAAACTGAAATCAGTCCAGTTATGCTGTGAAAAAGCATACTGGACTTT
TGTTATGGCTAAAGCAAACTCTTCATTTTCTGAAGTGCAAATTGCCCGTCGTATTAAAGAGGGGCGTGGC
CAAGGGCATGGTAAAGACTATATTCGCGGCGTTGTGACAATTTACCGAACAACTCCGCGGCCGGGAAGCC
GATCTCGGCTTGAACGAATTGTTAGGTGGCGGTACTTGGGTCGATATCAAAGTGCATCACTTCTTCCCGT
ATGCCCAACTTTGTATAGAGAGCCACTGCGGGATCGTCACCGTAATCTGCTTGCACGTAGATCACATAAG
CACCAAGCGCGTTGGCCTCATGCTTGAGGAGATTGATGAGCGCGGTGGCAATGCCCTGCCTCCGGTGCTC
GCCGGAGACTGCGAGATCATAGATATAGATCTCACTACGCGGCTGCTCAAACTTGGGCAGAACGTAAGCC
GCGAGAGCGCCAACAACCGCTTCTTGGTCGAAGGCAGCAAGCGCGATGAATGTCTTACTACGGAGCAAGT
TCCCGAGGTAATCGGAGTCCGGCTGATGTTGGGAGTAGGTGGCTACGTCTCCGAACTCACGACCGAAAAG
ATCAAGAGCAGCCCGCATGGATTTGACTTGGTCAGGGCCGAGCCTACATGTGCGAATGATGCCCATACTT
GAGCCACCTAACTTTGTTTTAGGGCGACTGCCCTGCTGCGTAACATCGTTGCTGCTGCGTAACATCGTTG
CTGCTCCATAACATCAAACATCGACCCACGGCGTAACGCGCTTGCTGCTTGGATGCCCGAGGCATAGACT
GTACAAAAAAACAGTCATAACAAGCCATGAAAACCGCCACTGCGCCGTTACCACCGCTGCGTTCGGTCAA
GGTTCTGGACCAGTTGCGTGAGCGCATACGCTACTTGCATTACAGTTTACGAACCGAACAGGCTTATGTC
AACTGGGTTCGTGCCTTCATCCGTTTCCACGGTGTGCGTCACCCGGCAACCTTGGGCAGCAGCGAAGTCG
AGGCATTTCTGTCCTGGCTGGCGAACGAGCGCAAGGTTTCGGTCTCCACGCATCGTCAGGCATTGGCGGC
CTTGCTGTTCTTCTACGGCAAGGTGCTGTGCACGGATCTGCCCTGGCTTCAGGAGATCGGAAGACCTCGG
CCGTCGCGGCGCTTGCCGGTGGTGCTGACCCCGGATGAAGTGGTTCGCATCCTCGGTTTTCTGGAAGGCG
AGCATCGTTTGTTCGCCCAGGACTCTAGCTATAGTTCTAGTGGTTGGCTACGTATACTCCGGAATATTAA
TAGATCATGGAGATAATTAAAATGATAACCATCTCGCAAATAAATAAGTATTTTACTGTTTTCGTAACAG
TTTTGTAATAAAAAAACCTATAAATATTCCGGATTATTCATACCGTCCCACCATCGGGCGCGGATCCCGG
TCCGAAGCGCGCGGAATTCAAAGGATGTCCCCTATACTAGGTTATTGGAAAATTAAGGGCCTTGTGCAAC
CCACTCGACTTCTTTTGGAATATCTTGAAGAAAAATATGAAGAGCATTTGTATGAGCGCGATGAAGGTGA
TAAATGGCGAAACAAAAAGTTTGAATTGGGTTTGGAGTTTCCCAATCTTCCTTATTATATTGATGGTGAT
GTTAAATTAACACAGTCTATGGCCATCATACGTTATATAGCTGACAAGCACAACATGTTGGGTGGTTGTC
CAAAAGAGCGTGCAGAGATTTCAATGCTTGAAGGAGCGGTTTTGGATATTAGATACGGTGTTTCGAGAAT
TGCATATAGTAAAGACTTTGAAACTCTCAAAGTTGATTTTCTTAGCAAGCTACCTGAAATGCTGAAAATG
TTCGAAGATCGTTTATGTCATAAAACATATTTAAATGGTGATCATGTAACCCATCCTGACTTCATGTTGT
ATGACGCTCTTGATGTTGTTTTATACATGGACCCAATGTGCCTGGATGCGTTCCCAAAATTAGTTTGTTT
TAAAAAACGTATTGAAGCTATCCCACAAATTGATAAGTACTTGAAATCCAGCAAGTATATAGCATGGCCT
TTGCAGGGCTGGCAAGCCACGTTTGGTGGTGGCGACCATCCTCCAAAATCGGATCTGGAAGTTCTGTTCC
AGGGGCCCCTGGGAGTACGCGCCGGCTCCGAACAGGGCCATCTACCACCGCCCAGTGCCCCAGCTGGGAG
AGCGCGTTCATCAACTGTCACGGGTGGTGAGGAACCAACGCCATCAGTGGCCTATGTACATACTACGCCG
GGTCTGCCTTCAGGCTGGGAAGAAAGAAAAGATGCTAAGGGGCGCACATACTATGTCAATCATAACAATC
GAACCACAACTTGGACTCGACCTATCATGCAGCTTGCAGAAGATGGTGCGTCCGGATCAGCCACAAACAG
TAACAACCATCTAATCGAGCCTCAGATCCGCCGGCCTCGTAGCCTCAGCTCGCCAACAGTAACTTTATCT
GCCCCGCTGGAGGGTGCCAAGGACTCACCCGTACGTCGGGCTGTGAAAGACACCCTTTCCAACCCACAGT
CCCCACAGCCATCACCTTACAACTCCCCCAAACCACAACACAAAGTCACACAGAGCTTCTTGCCACCCGG
CTGGGAAATGAGGATAGCGCCAAACGGCCGGCCCTTCTTCATTGATCATAACACAAAGACTACAACCTGG
GAAGATCCACGTTTGAAATTTCCAGTACATATGCGGTCAAAGACATCTTTAAACCCCAATGACCTTGGCC
CCCTTCCTCCTGGCTGGGAAGAAAGAATTCACTTGGATGGCCGAACGTTTTATATTGATCATAATAGCAA
AATTACTCAGTGGGAAGACCCAAGACTGCAGAACCCAGCTATTACTGGTCCGGCTGTCCCTTACTCCAGA
GAATTTAAGCAGAAATATGACTACTTCAGGAAGAAATTAAAGAAACCTGCTGATATCCCCAATAGGTTTG
AAATGAAACTTCACAGAAATAACATATTTGAAGAGTCCTATCGGAGAATTATGTCCGTGAAAAGACCAGA
TGTCCTAAAAGCTAGACTGTGGATTGAGTTTGAATCAGAGAAAGGTCTTGACTATGGGGGTGTGGCCAGA
GAATGGTTCTTCTTACTGTCCAAAGAGATGTTCAACCCCTACTACGGCCTCTTTGAGTACTCTGCCACGG
ACAACTACACCCTTCAGATCAACCCTAATTCAGGCCTCTGTAATGAGGATCATTTGTCCTACTTCACTTT
TATTGGAAGAGTTGCTGGTCTGGCCGTATTTCATGGGAAGCTCTTAGATGGTTTCTTCATTAGACCATTT
TACAAGATGATGTTGGGAAAGCAGATAACCCTGAATGACATGGAATCTGTGGATAGTGAATATTACAACT
CTTTGAAATGGATCCTGGAGAATGACCCTACTGAGCTGGACCTCATGTTCTGCATAGACGAAGAAAACTT
TGGACAGACATATCAAGTGGATTTGAAGCCCAATGGGTCAGAAATAATGGTCACAAATGAAAACAAAAGG
GAATATATCGACTTAGTCATCCAGTGGAGATTTGTGAACAGGGTCCAGAAGCAGATGAACGCCTTCTTGG
AGGGATTCACAGAACTACTTCCTATTGATTTGATTAAAATTTTTGATGAAAATGAGCTGGAGTTGCTCAT
GTGCGGCCTCGGTGATGTGGATGTGAATGACTGGAGACAGCATTCTATTTACAAGAACGGCTACTGCCCA
AACCACCCCGTCATTCAGTGGTTCTGGAAGGCTGTGCTACTCATGGACGCCGAAAAGCGTATCCGGTTAC
TGCAGTTTGTCACAGGGACATCGCGAGTACCTATGAATGGATTTGCCGAACTTTATGGTTCCAATGGTCC
TCAGCTATTTACAATAGAGCAATGGGGCAGTCCTGAGAAACTGCCCAGAGCTCACACATGCTTTAATCGC
CTTGACTTACCTCCATATGAAACCTTTGAAGATTTACGAGAGAAACTTCTCATGGCCGTGGAAAATGCTC
AAGGATTTGAAGGGGTGGATTAAGCGGCCGCTTTCGAATCTAGAGCCTGCAGTCTCGAGGCATGCGGTAC
CAAGCTTGTCGAGAAGTACTAGAGGATCATAATCAGCCATACCACATTTGTAGAGGTTTTACTTGCTTTA
AAAAACCTCCCACACCTCCCCCTGAACCTGAAACATAAAATGAATGCAATTGTTGTTGTTAACTTGTTTA
TTGCAGCTTATAATGGTTACAAATAAAGCAATAGCATCACAAATTTCACAAATAAAGCATTTTTTTCACT
GCATTCTAGTTGTGGTTTGTCCAAACTCATCAATGTATCTTATCATGTCTGGATCTGATCACTGCTTGAG
CCTAGGAGATCCGAACCAGATAAGTGAAATCTAGTTCCAAACTATTTTGTCATTTTTAATTTTCGTATTA
GCTTACGACGCTACACCCAGTTCCCATCTATTTTGTCACTCTTCCCTAAATAATCCTTAAAAACTCCATT
TCCACCCCTCCCAGTTCCCAACTATTTTGTCCGCCCACAGCGGGGCATTTTTCTTCCTGTTATGTTTTTA
ATCAAACATCCTGCCAACTCCATGTGACAAACCGTCATCTTCGGCTACTTTTTCTCTGTCACAGAATGAA
AATTTTTCTGTCATCTCTTCGTTATTAATGTTTGTAATTGACTGAATATCAACGCTTATTTGCAGCCTGA
ATGGCGAATGG
